>Addgene plasmid #141957 | TFORF2179 | addgene full sequence | sequence record 397544 | Addgene NGS Result
TTAATGTAGTCTTATGCAATACTCTTGTAGTCTTGCAACATGGTAACGATGAGTTAGCAACATGCCTTAC
AAGGAGAGAAAAAGCACCGTGCATGCCGATTGGTGGAAGTAAGGTGGTACGATCGTGCCTTATTAGGAAG
GCAACAGACGGGTCTGACATGGATTGGACGAACCACTGAATTGCCGCATTGCAGAGATATTGTATTTAAG
TGCCTAGCTCGATACATAAACGGGTCTCTCTGGTTAGACCAGATCTGAGCCTGGGAGCTCTCTGGCTAAC
TAGGGAACCCACTGCTTAAGCCTCAATAAAGCTTGCCTTGAGTGCTTCAAGTAGTGTGTGCCCGTCTGTT
GTGTGACTCTGGTAACTAGAGATCCCTCAGACCCTTTTAGTCAGTGTGGAAAATCTCTAGCAGTGGCGCC
CGAACAGGGACTTGAAAGCGAAAGGGAAACCAGAGGAGCTCTCTCGACGCAGGACTCGGCTTGCTGAAGC
GCGCACGGCAAGAGGCGAGGGGCGGCGACTGGTGAGTACGCCAAAAATTTTGACTAGCGGAGGCTAGAAG
GAGAGAGATGGGTGCGAGAGCGTCAGTATTAAGCGGGGGAGAATTAGATCGCGATGGGAAAAAATTCGGT
TAAGGCCAGGGGGAAAGAAAAAATATAAATTAAAACATATAGTATGGGCAAGCAGGGAGCTAGAACGATT
CGCAGTTAATCCTGGCCTGTTAGAAACATCAGAAGGCTGTAGACAAATACTGGGACAGCTACAACCATCC
CTTCAGACAGGATCAGAAGAACTTAGATCATTATATAATACAGTAGCAACCCTCTATTGTGTGCATCAAA
GGATAGAGATAAAAGACACCAAGGAAGCTTTAGACAAGATAGAGGAAGAGCAAAACAAAAGTAAGACCAC
CGCACAGCAAGCGGCCGCTGATCTTCAGACCTGGAGGAGGAGATATGAGGGACAATTGGAGAAGTGAATT
ATATAAATATAAAGTAGTAAAAATTGAACCATTAGGAGTAGCACCCACCAAGGCAAAGAGAAGAGTGGTG
CAGAGAGAAAAAAGAGCAGTGGGAATAGGAGCTTTGTTCCTTGGGTTCTTGGGAGCAGCAGGAAGCACTA
TGGGCGCAGCGTCAATGACGCTGACGGTACAGGCCAGACAATTATTGTCTGGTATAGTGCAGCAGCAGAA
CAATTTGCTGAGGGCTATTGAGGCGCAACAGCATCTGTTGCAACTCACAGTCTGGGGCATCAAGCAGCTC
CAGGCAAGAATCCTGGCTGTGGAAAGATACCTAAAGGATCAACAGCTCCTGGGGATTTGGGGTTGCTCTG
GAAAACTCATTTGCACCACTGCTGTGCCTTGGAATGCTAGTTGGAGTAATAAATCTCTGGAACAGATTTG
GAATCACACGACCTGGATGGAGTGGGACAGAGAAATTAACAATTACACAAGCTTAATACACTCCTTAATT
GAAGAATCGCAAAACCAGCAAGAAAAGAATGAACAAGAATTATTGGAATTAGATAAATGGGCAAGTTTGT
GGAATTGGTTTAACATAACAAATTGGCTGTGGTATATAAAATTATTCATAATGATAGTAGGAGGCTTGGT
AGGTTTAAGAATAGTTTTTGCTGTACTTTCTATAGTGAATAGAGTTAGGCAGGGATATTCACCATTATCG
TTTCAGACCCACCTCCCAACCCCGAGGGGACCCATGCATTGCATCTCAATTAGTCAGCAACCAGGTGTGG
AAAGTCCCCAGGCTCCCCAGCAGGCAGAAGTATGCAAAGCATGCGTCTCAATTAGTCAGCAACCATAGTC
CCGCCCCTAACTCCGCCCATCCCGCCCCTAACTCCGCCCAGTTCCGCCCATTCTCCGCCCCATGGCTGAC
TAATTTTTTTTATTTATGCAGAGGCCGAGGCCGCCTCGGCCTCTGAGCTATTCCAGAAGTAGTGAGGAGG
CTTTTTTGGAGGCCTAGGCTTTTGCAAAAAGCTTTCTAGAGGTACCACCGGAGCTTACCATGACCGAGTA
CAAGCCCACGGTGCGCCTCGCCACCCGCGACGACGTCCCCAGGGCCGTACGCACCCTCGCCGCCGCGTTC
GCCGACTACCCCGCCACGCGCCACACCGTCGATCCGGACCGCCACATCGAGCGGGTCACCGAGCTGCAAG
AACTCTTCCTCACGCGCGTCGGGCTCGACATCGGCAAGGTGTGGGTCGCGGACGACGGCGCCGCCGTGGC
GGTCTGGACCACGCCGGAGAGCGTCGAAGCGGGGGCGGTGTTCGCCGAGATCGGCCCGCGCATGGCCGAG
TTGAGCGGTTCCCGGCTGGCCGCGCAGCAACAGATGGAAGGCCTCCTGGCGCCGCACCGGCCCAAGGAGC
CCGCGTGGTTCCTGGCCACCGTCGGCGTCTCGCCCGACCACCAGGGCAAGGGTCTGGGCAGCGCCGTCGT
GCTCCCCGGAGTGGAGGCGGCCGAGCGCGCCGGGGTGCCCGCCTTCCTGGAGACCTCCGCGCCCCGCAAC
CTCCCCTTCTACGAGCGGCTCGGCTTCACCGTCACCGCCGACGTCGAGGTGCCCGAAGGACCGCGCACCT
GGTGCATGACCCGCAAGCCCGGTGCCAGTTAACGAATTCTAGATCTTGAGACAAATGGCAGTATTCATCC
ACAATTTTAAAAGAAAAGGGGGGATTGGGGGGTACAGTGCAGGGGAAAGAATAGTAGACATAATAGCAAC
AGACATACAAACTAAAGAATTACAAAAACAAATTACAAAAATTCAAAATTTTCGGGTTTATTACAGGGAC
AGCAGAGATCCACTTTGGCGCCGGCTCGAGGCCTGCAGGTGCAAAGATGGATAAAGTTTTAAACAGAGAG
GAATCTTTGCAGCTAATGGACCTTCTAGGTCTTGAAAGGAGTGGGAATTGGCTCCGGTGCCCGTCAGTGG
GCAGAGCGCACATCGCCCACAGTCCCCGAGAAGTTGGGGGGAGGGGTCGGCAATTGAACCGGTGCCTAGA
GAAGGTGGCGCGGGGTAAACTGGGAAAGTGATGTCGTGTACTGGCTCCGCCTTTTTCCCGAGGGTGGGGG
AGAACCGTATATAAGTGCAGTAGTCGCCGTGAACGTTCTTTTTCGCAACGGGTTTGCCGCCAGAACACAG
GTAAGTGCCGTGTGTGGTTCCCGCGGGCCTGGCCTCTTTACGGGTTATGGCCCTTGCGTGCCTTGAATTA
CTTCCACCTGGCTGCAGTACGTGATTCTTGATCCCGAGCTTCGGGTTGGAAGTGGGTGGGAGAGTTCGAG
GCCTTGCGCTTAAGGAGCCCCTTCGCCTCGTGCTTGAGTTGAGGCCTGGCCTGGGCGCTGGGGCCGCCGC
GTGCGAATCTGGTGGCACCTTCGCGCCTGTCTCGCTGCTTTCGATAAGTCTCTAGCCATTTAAAATTTTT
GATGACCTGCTGCGACGCTTTTTTTCTGGCAAGATAGTCTTGTAAATGCGGGCCAAGATCTGCACACTGG
TATTTCGGTTTTTGGGGCCGCGGGCGGCGACGGGGCCCGTGCGTCCCAGCGCACATGTTCGGCGAGGCGG
GGCCTGCGAGCGCGGCCACCGAGAATCGGACGGGGGTAGTCTCAAGCTGGCCGGCCTGCTCTGGTGCCTG
GCCTCGCGCCGCCGTGTATCGCCCCGCCCTGGGCGGCAAGGCTGGCCCGGTCGGCACCAGTTGCGTGAGC
GGAAAGATGGCCGCTTCCCGGCCCTGCTGCAGGGAGCTCAAAATGGAGGACGCGGCGCTCGGGAGAGCGG
GCGGGTGAGTCACCCACACAAAGGAAAAGGGCCTTTCCGTCCTCAGCCGTCGCTTCATGTGACTCCACGG
AGTACCGGGCGCCGTCCAGGCACCTCGATTAGTTCTCGAGCTTTTGGAGTACGTCGTCTTTAGGTTGGGG
GGAGGGGTTTTATGCGATGGAGTTTCCCCACACTGAGTGGGTGGAGACTGAAGTTAGGCCAGCTTGGCAC
TTGATGTAATTCTCCTTGGAATTTGCCCTTTTTGAGTTTGGATCTTGGTTCATTCTCAAGCCTCAGACAG
TGGTTCAAAGTTTTTTTCTTCCATTTCAGGTGTCGTGAGGCTAGCACCGCCACCATGTGTGGCGCGATCT
TGGGAGACATTTTGCACTTGGCAGATCATCAGGGGACACATCACAAGCAGAAACTGCACAGGTGTGAGGC
ATGGGGGAATAAATTGTATGATAGTTCAAACCGTCCGCACCAGAATCAGTACCTTGGAGAGAAACCCTAT
AGAAGCAGTGTTGAGGAAGCATTGTTTGTGAAGAGGTGTAAGTTCCATGTGTCAGAGGAGTCATCTATCT
TCATTCAGAGTGGAAAGGACTTTTTGCCCAGCTCAGGATTACTGCTGCAGGAGGCCACTCACACTGGGGA
GAAGTCAAACAGCAAACCTGAGTGTGAGTCTCCCTTTCAGTGGGGAGATACTCATTACAGCTGTGGAGAA
TGCATGAAACATTCTAGCACCAAACACGTATTTGTTCAACAGCAGAGACTTCCCTCTAGAGAGGAATGTT
ATTGCTGGGAATGTGGGAAATCCTTTAGCAAATATGATAGCGTCAGTAATCATCAGAGAGTTCACACTGG
GAAAAGACCTTATGAATGTGGAGAATGTGGGAAATCTTTTAGTCATAAGGGCAGCCTTGTTCAGCATCAG
CGAGTTCACACTGGGAAAAGACCTTATGAATGTGGAGAATGTGGGAAATCTTTTAGTCATAAGGGCAGCC
TTGTTCAGCATCAGCGAGTTCATACTGGAGAAAGACCTTATGAGTGTGGAGAATGTGGGAAATCTTTTAG
TCAAAATGGTACTCTCATTAAACATCAACGAGTTCACACTGGAGAAAGACCTTATGAGTGTGAAGAATGT
GGGAAATGTTTTACTCAGAAGGGCAATCTCATTCAACATCAACGAGGTCACACTAGTGAAAGACCTTATG
AGTGTGAAGAATGTGGAAAATGTTTTAGTCAAAAGGGCACCCTAACTGAACATCATCGAGTTCACACTAG
AGAACGACCTTATGAGTGTGGAGAATGTGGGAAATCTTTTAGTCGAAAGGGACACCTTAGGAACCATCAG
CGAGGTCACACTGGAGAAAGACCTTACGAGTGTGGAGAATGTGGGAAATCTTTTAGTCGAAAGGGCAACC
TCATTCAGCATCAGCGAAGCCACACTGGAGAAAGGCCTTATGAGTGTAGAGAGTGTAGGAAATTATTTAG
GGGCAAGTCCCACCTCATTGAACACCAGAGAGTTCACACTGGAGAAAGGCCATATGAATGTAATGAATGT
GGGAAATCATTTCAAGACAGCTCTGGGTTTCGTGTTCATCAGAGAGTTCACACTGGAGAAAAACCGTTTG
AGTGTAGTGAATGTGGGAAGTCATTTCCTCAAAGCTGTTCCCTCCTTCGACATCGGAGAGTTCATACTGG
AGAAAGGCCTTATGAATGTGGAGAATGTGGAAAGTCATTTCATCAGAGCTCTTCCCTCCTTCGACATCAG
AAAACTCACACTGCAGAAAGACCTTATGAGTGCAGAGAATGTGGGAAATTCTTCTCCAGTCTCCTTGAAC
ACAGGAGAGTTCACACTGGAGAAAGGCCTTATGAATGCAGGGAATGTGGAAAAACATTTACTCGAAGGTC
TGCGCATTTTAAACATCAGAGACTTCATACTCGAGGAAAGCCTTACGAGTGCAGCGAATGTGGGAAATCC
TTTGCTGAAACCTTCAGTCTTACTGAACACAGGAGAGTACACACTGGAGAAAGGCCTTATGAGTGCAGTG
AATGTGGAAAATCATTTCATCGAAGCTCTTCTCTCCTTCGACATCAGAGAGTTCACACAGAAAGAAGTCC
TTACAAGTAGTAATGAACTAGTCCGTAACTTGAAAGTATTTCGATTTCTTGGCTTTATATATCTTGTGGA
AAGGACGACTGCTTATGGACGGTCTGTGCGGCACGCGTTAAGTCGACAATCAACCTCTGGATTACAAAAT
TTGTGAAAGATTGACTGGTATTCTTAACTATGTTGCTCCTTTTACGCTATGTGGATACGCTGCTTTAATG
CCTTTGTATCATGCTATTGCTTCCCGTATGGCTTTCATTTTCTCCTCCTTGTATAAATCCTGGTTGCTGT
CTCTTTATGAGGAGTTGTGGCCCGTTGTCAGGCAACGTGGCGTGGTGTGCACTGTGTTTGCTGACGCAAC
CCCCACTGGTTGGGGCATTGCCACCACCTGTCAGCTCCTTTCCGGGACTTTCGCTTTCCCCCTCCCTATT
GCCACGGCGGAACTCATCGCCGCCTGCCTTGCCCGCTGCTGGACAGGGGCTCGGCTGTTGGGCACTGACA
ATTCCGTGGTGTTGTCGGGGAAATCATCGTCCTTTCCTTGGCTGCTCGCCTGTGTTGCCACCTGGATTCT
GCGCGGGACGTCCTTCTGCTACGTCCCTTCGGCCCTCAATCCAGCGGACCTTCCTTCCCGCGGCCTGCTG
CCGGCTCTGCGGCCTCTTCCGCGTCTTCGCCTTCGCCCTCAGACGAGTCGGATCTCCCTTTGGGCCGCCT
CCCCGCGTCGACTTTAAGACCAATGACTTACAAGGCAGCTGTAGATCTTAGCCACTTTTTAAAAGAAAAG
GGGGGACTGGAAGGGCTAATTCACTCCCAACGAAGACAAGATCTGCTTTTTGCTTGTACTGGGTCTCTCT
GGTTAGACCAGATCTGAGCCTGGGAGCTCTCTGGCTAACTAGGGAACCCACTGCTTAAGCCTCAATAAAG
CTTGCCTTGAGTGCTTCAAGTAGTGTGTGCCCGTCTGTTGTGTGACTCTGGTAACTAGAGATCCCTCAGA
CCCTTTTAGTCAGTGTGGAAAATCTCTAGCAGTACGTATAGTAGTTCATGTCATCTTATTATTCAGTATT
TATAACTTGCAAAGAAATGAATATCAGAGAGTGAGAGGAACTTGTTTATTGCAGCTTATAATGGTTACAA
ATAAAGCAATAGCATCACAAATTTCACAAATAAAGCATTTTTTTCACTGCATTCTAGTTGTGGTTTGTCC
AAACTCATCAATGTATCTTATCATGTCTGGCTCTAGCTATCCCGCCCCTAACTCCGCCCATCCCGCCCCT
AACTCCGCCCAGTTCCGCCCATTCTCCGCCCCATGGCTGACTAATTTTTTTTATTTATGCAGAGGCCGAG
GCCGCCTCGGCCTCTGAGCTATTCCAGAAGTAGTGAGGAGGCTTTTTTGGAGGCCTAGGGACGTACCCAA
TTCGCCCTATAGTGAGTCGTATTACGCGCGCTCACTGGCCGTCGTTTTACAACGTCGTGACTGGGAAAAC
CCTGGCGTTACCCAACTTAATCGCCTTGCAGCACATCCCCCTTTCGCCAGCTGGCGTAATAGCGAAGAGG
CCCGCACCGATCGCCCTTCCCAACAGTTGCGCAGCCTGAATGGCGAATGGG
[124 nt withheld, positions 7472-7595]
C
[91 nt withheld, positions 7597-7687]
A
[49 nt withheld, positions 7689-7737]
CCTTTGACGTTGGAGTCCACGTTCTTT
[37 nt withheld, positions 7765-7801]
ACCCTATCTCGGTCTATTCTTTTGATTTATAAGGGATTTTGCCGATTTCGGCCTATTGGTTAAAAAATGA
GCTGATTTAACAAAAATTTAACGCGAATTTTAACAAAATATTAACGCTTACAATTTAGGTGGCACTTTTC
GGGGAAATGTGCGCGGAACCCCTATTTGTTTATTTTTCTAAATACATTCAAATATGTATCCGCTCATGAG
ACAATAACCCTGATAAATGCTTCAATAATATTGAAAAAGGAAGAGTATGAGTATTCAACATTTCCGTGTC
GCCCTTATTCCCTTTTTTGCGGCATTTTGCCTTCCTGTTTTTGCTCACCCAGAAACGCTGGTGAAAGTAA
AAGATGCTGAAGATCAGTTGGGTGCACGAGTGGGTTACATCGAACTGGATCTCAACAGCGGTAAGATCCT
TGAGAGTTTTCGCCCCGAAGAACGTTTTCCAATGATGAGCACTTTTAAAGTTCTGCTATGTGGCGCGGTA
TTATCCCGTATTGACGCCGGGCAAGAGCAACTCGGTCGCCGCATACACTATTCTCAGAATGACTTGGTTG
AGTACTCACCAGTCACAGAAAAGCATCTTACGGATGGCATGACAGTAAGAGAATTATGCAGTGCTGCCAT
AACCATGAGTGATAACACTGCGGCCAACTTACTTCTGACAACGATCGGAGGACCGAAGGAGCTAACCGCT
TTTTTGCACAACATGGGGGATCATGTAACTCGCCTTGATCGTTGGGAACCGGAGCTGAATGAAGCCATAC
CAAACGACGAGCGTGACACCACGATGCCTGTAGCAATGGCAACAACGTTGCGCAAACTATTAACTGGCGA
ACTACTTACTCTAGCTTCCCGGCAACAATTAATAGACTGGATGGAGGCGGATAAAGTTGCAGGACCACTT
CTGCGCTCGGCCCTTCCGGCTGGCTGGTTTATTGCTGATAAATCTGGAGCCGGTGAGCGTGGGTCTCGCG
GTATCATTGCAGCACTGGGGCCAGATGGTAAGCCCTCCCGTATCGTAGTTATCTACACGACGGGGAGTCA
GGCAACTATGGATGAACGAAATAGACAGATCGCTGAGATAGGTGCCTCACTGATTAAGCATTGGTAACTG
TCAGACCAAGTTTACTCATATATACTTTAGATTGATTTAAAACTTCATTTTTAATTTAAAAGGATCTAGG
TGAAGATCCTTTTTGATAATCTCATGACCAAAATCCCTTAACGTGAGTTTTCGTTCCACTGAGCGTCAGA
CCCCGTAGAAAAGATCAAAGGATCTTCTTGAGATCCTTTTTTTCTGCGCGTAATCTGCTGCTTGCAAACA
AAAAAACCACCGCTACCAGCGGTGGTTTGTTTGCCGGATCAAGAGCTACCAACTCTTTTTCCGAAGGTAA
CTGGCTTCAGCAGAGCGCAGATACCAAATACTGTTCTTCTAGTGTAGCCGTAGTTAGGCCACCACTTCAA
GAACTCTGTAGCACCGCCTACATACCTCGCTCTGCTAATCCTGTTACCAGTGGCTGCTGCCAGTGGCGAT
AAGTCGTGTCTTACCGGGTTGGACTCAAGACGATAGTTACCGGATAAGGCGCAGCGGTCGGGCTGAACGG
GGGGTTCGTGCACACAGCCCAGCTTGGAGCGAACGACCTACACCGAACTGAGATACCTACAGCGTGAGCT
ATGAGAAAGCGCCACGCTTCCCGAAGGGAGAAAGGCGGACAGGTATCCGGTAAGCGGCAGGGTCGGAACA
GGAGAGCGCACGAGGGAGCTTCCAGGGGGAAACGCCTGGTATCTTTATAGTCCTGTCGGGTTTCGCCACC
TCTGACTTGAGCGTCGATTTTTGTGATGCTCGTCAGGGGGGCGGAGCCTATGGAAAAACGCCAGCAACGC
GGCCTTTTTACGGTTCCTGGCCTTTTGCTGGCCTTTTGCTCACATGTTCTTTCCTGCGTTATCCCCTGAT
TCTGTGGATAACCGTATTACCGCCTTTGAGTGAGCTGATACCGCTCGCCGCAGCCGAACGACCGAGCGCA
GCGAGTCAGTGAGCGAGGAAGCGGAAGAGCGCCCAATACGCAAACCGCCTCTCCCCGCGCGTTGGCCGAT
TCATTAATGCAGCTGGCACGACAGGTTTCCCGACTGGAAAGCGGGCAGTGAGCGCAACGCAATTAATGTG
AGTTAGCTCACTCATTAGGCACCCCAGGCTTTACACTTTATGCTTCCGGCTCGTATGTTGTGTGGAATTG
TGAGCGGATAACAATTTCACACAGGAAACAGCTATGACCATGATTACGCCAAGCGCGCAATTAACCCTCA
CTAAAGGGAACAAAAGCTGGAGCTGCAAGC
Features (pLannotate 1.2.2; 31 found; start..end, strand, type, name):
      5..231     +  promoter       RSV promoter: Rous sarcoma virus enhancer/promoter
    232..412     +  LTR            5' LTR (truncated): truncated 5' long terminal repeat (LTR) from HIV-1
    459..584     +  misc_feature   HIV-1 Ψ: packaging signal of human immunodeficiency virus type 1
    568..931     +  CDS            HIV-1 gag (fragment): gag protein from human immunodeficiency virus 1; gag
   1077..1310    +  misc_feature   RRE: The Rev response element (RRE) of HIV-1 allows for Rev-dependent mRNA export from the nucleus to the cytoplasm.
   1687..1713    +  CDS            Rev (fragment): human immunodeficiency virus 1 (HIV-1) Rev protein; rev; enhances nuclear export of unspliced and incompletely spliced viral mRNAs
   1720..1743    +  promoter       SV40 promoter (fragment): SV40 early promoter
   1744..1815    +  promoter       SV40 promoter (fragment): SV40 enhancer and early promoter
   1839..1974    +  rep_origin     SV40 ori: SV40 origin of replication
   2020..2616    +  CDS            PuroR (fragment): puromycin N-acetyltransferase; pac from Streptomyces; confers resistance to puromycin
   2665..2782    +  misc_feature   cPPT/CTS: central polypurine tract and central termination sequence of HIV-1
   2847..2913    +  CDS            small t antigen (fragment): SV40 (simian virus 40) small t antigen
   2920..4098    +  promoter       EF-1α promoter: strong constitutive promoter for human elongation factor EF-1α
   4094..4585    +  CDS            ZNF587B (fragment): Z587B_HUMAN - Experimental evidence at protein level: Swiss-Prot protein existence level 1. May be involved in transcriptional regulation. From Homo sapiens (Human).
   5903..5956    +  promoter       U6 promoter (fragment): RNA polymerase III promoter for human U6 snRNA
   5998..6586    +  misc_feature   WPRE: woodchuck hepatitis virus posttranscriptional regulatory element
   6637..6656    +  misc_feature   cPPT/CTS (fragment): central polypurine tract and central termination sequence of HIV-1
   6658..6891    +  LTR            3' LTR (ΔU3): self-inactivating 3' long terminal repeat (LTR) from HIV-1
   6969..7090    +  polyA_signal   SV40 poly(A) signal: SV40 polyadenylation signal
   7130..7265    +  rep_origin     SV40 ori: SV40 origin of replication
   7286..7304    -  promoter       T7 promoter: promoter for bacteriophage T7 RNA polymerase
   7312..7467    +  CDS            lacZα (fragment): LacZα fragment of β-galactosidase; lacZ fragment
   7472..7900    +  rep_origin     f1 ori (sequence partly withheld): f1 bacteriophage origin of replication; arrow indicates direction of (+) strand synthesis
   7953..8057    +  promoter       AmpR promoter: bla
   8058..8918    +  CDS            AmpR: β-lactamase; bla; confers resistance to ampicillin, carbenicillin, and related antibiotics
   9089..9677    +  rep_origin     ori: high-copy-number ColE1/pMB1/pBR322/pUC origin of replication
   9860..9952    +  CDS            lacI (fragment): lac repressor; lacI; The lac repressor binds to the lac operator to inhibit transcription in E. coli. This inhibition can be relieved by adding lactose or isopropyl-β-D-thiogalactopyranoside (IPTG).
   9965..9986    +  protein_bind   CAP binding site: CAP binding activates transcription in the presence of cAMP. E. coli catabolite activator protein
  10001..10031   +  promoter       lac promoter: promoter for the E. coli lac operon
  10039..10055   +  protein_bind   lac operator: The lac repressor binds to the lac operator to inhibit transcription in E. coli. This inhibition can be relieved by adding lactose or isopropyl-β-D-thiogalactopyranoside (IPTG). lac repressor encoded by lacI
  10100..10118   +  promoter       T3 promoter: promoter for bacteriophage T3 RNA polymerase
