[The description below was written by a language model from this plasmid's Addgene catalogue record and pLannotate feature annotations shown in this document.]
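Description:
TFORF2179 is a lentiviral mammalian expression plasmid built on the pLX_TRC317 backbone from the Broad Institute Genetic Perturbation Platform. It carries a synthesized open reading frame for the human zinc finger transcription factor ZNF418 (about 1.9 kb) in a construct of roughly 10.1 kb. It belongs to a barcoded transcription factor ORF collection in which each ORF is paired with a unique 24-bp barcode, so that individual factors can be identified in pooled overexpression screens such as directed differentiation studies. In bacteria it replicates from a high-copy ColE1/pUC-type origin and is selected with ampicillin through β-lactamase. An f1 origin and remnants of a lac/lacZα cloning region with T3 and T7 promoters are also present. The depositor warns that recombination can occur during propagation.

The viral portion follows a third-generation, self-inactivating layout. An RSV promoter drives a truncated HIV-1 5' LTR, followed by the Ψ packaging signal with a gag fragment, the RRE for Rev-dependent nuclear export, a cPPT/CTS, and a ΔU3 3' LTR with a downstream SV40 polyadenylation signal. Within the provirus, an SV40 early promoter/origin drives puromycin N-acetyltransferase for selection of transduced cells. A separate EF-1α promoter drives the ZNF418 ORF, and a WPRE downstream enhances transcript stability and expression. The automated annotation labels only the start of the ORF, as a fragment of the related protein ZNF587B, which probably reflects homology among KRAB zinc finger genes rather than a different insert. The barcode itself is not annotated in the feature table, and the short U6 promoter fragment upstream of the WPRE appears to be residual backbone sequence.
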