Addgene plasmid #141957: TFORF2179
Purpose: Lentiviral vector for overexpressing transcription factor ORFs with unique 24-bp barcodes. Barcodes facilitate identification of transcription factors in pooled screens.
Depositing lab: Feng Zhang. Depositing organization: Broad Institute. Publication: A transcription factor atlas of directed differentiation. Joung J, Ma S, Tay T, Geiger-Schuller KR, Kirchgatterer PC, Verdine VK, Guo B, Arias-Garcia MA, Allen WE, Singh A, Kuksenko O, Abudayyeh OO, Gootenberg JS, Fu Z, Macrae RK, Buenrostro JD, Regev A, Zhang F. Cell. 2023 Jan 5;186(1):209-229.e26. doi: 10.1016/j.cell.2022.11.026. PubMed 36608654.
Backbone
  Vector backbone: pLX_TRC317
  Backbone manufacturer: Broad Institute Genetic Perturbation Platform
  Backbone size w/o insert (bp): 8264
  Vector type: Mammalian Expression, Lentiviral
  Selectable markers: Puromycin
Growth in bacteria
  Bacterial resistance: Ampicillin, 100 μg/mL
  Growth temperature: 37°C
  Growth strain: NEB Stable
  Copy number: High Copy
Gene/Insert
  Gene/Insert name: ZNF418
  Species: H. sapiens (human)
  Insert size (bp): 1877
  Entrez Gene: ZNF418 (a.k.a. FLJ31551, KIAA1956, MGC138449)
  Promoter: EF1a
  Cloning method: Unknown
  Sequencing primers: 5′ GGGTGGAGACTGAAGTTAGGCCAG; 3′ CACATAGCGTAAAAGGAGCAACATAG
Terms and licenses: Academic/Nonprofit Terms; Industry Terms: Not Available to Industry
Depositor comments: NM_001317030,ENST00000599852 . The transcription factor ORF portion of this plasmid was synthesized by Genewiz. Please test multiple small colonies in case of plasmid recombination. To make this collection available in a timely manner, a portion of this collection was not fully sequenced by Addgene. If an Addgene verified full plasmid sequence is not available, please contact us prior to placing an order to request the full sequence.
How to cite: TFORF2179 was a gift from Feng Zhang (Addgene plasmid # 141957 ; http://n2t.net/addgene:141957 ; RRID:Addgene_141957)
