>Addgene plasmid #141957 | TFORF2179 | depositor partial sequence | sequence record 278008 | Insert
ACCGCCACCATGTGTGGCGCGATCTTGGGAGACATTTTGCACTTGGCAGATCATCAGGGGACACATCACA
AGCAGAAACTGCACAGGTGTGAGGCATGGGGGAATAAATTGTATGATAGTTCAAACCGTCCGCACCAGAA
TCAGTACCTTGGAGAGAAACCCTATAGAAGCAGTGTTGAGGAAGCATTGTTTGTGAAGAGGTGTAAGTTC
CATGTGTCAGAGGAGTCATCTATCTTCATTCAGAGTGGAAAGGACTTTTTGCCCAGCTCAGGATTACTGC
TGCAGGAGGCCACTCACACTGGGGAGAAGTCAAACAGCAAACCTGAGTGTGAGTCTCCCTTTCAGTGGGG
AGATACTCATTACAGCTGTGGAGAATGCATGAAACATTCTAGCACCAAACACGTATTTGTTCAACAGCAG
AGACTTCCCTCTAGAGAGGAATGTTATTGCTGGGAATGTGGGAAATCCTTTAGCAAATATGATAGCGTCA
GTAATCATCAGAGAGTTCACACTGGGAAAAGACCTTATGAATGTGGAGAATGTGGGAAATCTTTTAGTCA
TAAGGGCAGCCTTGTTCAGCATCAGCGAGTTCACACTGGGAAAAGACCTTATGAATGTGGAGAATGTGGG
AAATCTTTTAGTCATAAGGGCAGCCTTGTTCAGCATCAGCGAGTTCATACTGGAGAAAGACCTTATGAGT
GTGGAGAATGTGGGAAATCTTTTAGTCAAAATGGTACTCTCATTAAACATCAACGAGTTCACACTGGAGA
AAGACCTTATGAGTGTGAAGAATGTGGGAAATGTTTTACTCAGAAGGGCAATCTCATTCAACATCAACGA
GGTCACACTAGTGAAAGACCTTATGAGTGTGAAGAATGTGGAAAATGTTTTAGTCAAAAGGGCACCCTAA
CTGAACATCATCGAGTTCACACTAGAGAACGACCTTATGAGTGTGGAGAATGTGGGAAATCTTTTAGTCG
AAAGGGACACCTTAGGAACCATCAGCGAGGTCACACTGGAGAAAGACCTTACGAGTGTGGAGAATGTGGG
AAATCTTTTAGTCGAAAGGGCAACCTCATTCAGCATCAGCGAAGCCACACTGGAGAAAGGCCTTATGAGT
GTAGAGAGTGTAGGAAATTATTTAGGGGCAAGTCCCACCTCATTGAACACCAGAGAGTTCACACTGGAGA
AAGGCCATATGAATGTAATGAATGTGGGAAATCATTTCAAGACAGCTCTGGGTTTCGTGTTCATCAGAGA
GTTCACACTGGAGAAAAACCGTTTGAGTGTAGTGAATGTGGGAAGTCATTTCCTCAAAGCTGTTCCCTCC
TTCGACATCGGAGAGTTCATACTGGAGAAAGGCCTTATGAATGTGGAGAATGTGGAAAGTCATTTCATCA
GAGCTCTTCCCTCCTTCGACATCAGAAAACTCACACTGCAGAAAGACCTTATGAGTGCAGAGAATGTGGG
AAATTCTTCTCCAGTCTCCTTGAACACAGGAGAGTTCACACTGGAGAAAGGCCTTATGAATGCAGGGAAT
GTGGAAAAACATTTACTCGAAGGTCTGCGCATTTTAAACATCAGAGACTTCATACTCGAGGAAAGCCTTA
CGAGTGCAGCGAATGTGGGAAATCCTTTGCTGAAACCTTCAGTCTTACTGAACACAGGAGAGTACACACT
GGAGAAAGGCCTTATGAGTGCAGTGAATGTGGAAAATCATTTCATCGAAGCTCTTCTCTCCTTCGACATC
AGAGAGTTCACACAGAAAGAAGTCCTTACAAGTAGTAATGAACTAGTCCGTAACTTGAAAGTATTTCGAT
TTCTTGGCTTTATATATCTTGTGGAAAGGACGACTGCTTATGGACGGTCTGTGCGGC
