>Addgene plasmid #141957 | TFORF2179 | depositor partial sequence | sequence record 278009 | Barcode
CTGCTTATGGACGGTCTGTGCGGC
